Addgene plasmid #233676: CT617
Purpose: Red light-inducible Cre-N
Depositing lab: Wilson Wong. Depositing organization: Boston University Main Campus. Publication: Multiplexing light-inducible recombinases to control cell fate, Boolean logic, and cell patterning in mammalian cells. Tous C, Kinstlinger IS, Rice MEL, Deng J, Wong WW. Sci Adv. 2025 May 9;11(19):eadt1971. doi: 10.1126/sciadv.adt1971. Epub 2025 May 9. PubMed 40344052.
Backbone
  Vector backbone: Unknown
  Vector type: Mammalian Expression
Growth in bacteria
  Bacterial resistance: Ampicillin, 100 μg/mL
  Growth temperature: 37°C
  Growth strain: DH5alpha
  Copy number: High Copy
Gene/Insert
  Gene/Insert name: Cre-N251-PhyA
  Species: H. sapiens (human)
  Mutation: None
  Cloning method: Gibson Cloning
Terms and licenses: Academic/Nonprofit Terms; Industry Terms: Not Available to Industry
How to cite: CT617 was a gift from Wilson Wong (Addgene plasmid # 233676 ; http://n2t.net/addgene:233676 ; RRID:Addgene_233676)
