[The description below was written by a language model from this plasmid's Addgene catalogue record and pLannotate feature annotations shown in this document.]
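Description:
CT617 is a mammalian expression plasmid of about 7.9 kb that encodes one half of a red light-inducible split Cre recombinase. The backbone is recorded as unknown, but the annotated features point to a CAG-type expression vector. It is propagated in E. coli through a high-copy ColE1/pUC-type origin and selected with ampicillin via the β-lactamase gene and its native promoter. The table also lists remnants typical of this vector family: lac promoter/operator and CAP site, short lacI fragments, an SV40 origin with small SV40 promoter fragments, and an SV40 poly(A) signal. No mammalian selection marker is annotated.

The payload, Cre-N251-PhyA, is driven by the composite CAG promoter, made up of the CMV enhancer, the chicken β-actin promoter and the chimeric β-actin/β-globin intron. The coding region consists of an N-terminal fragment of bacteriophage P1 Cre, which the insert name suggests is split around residue 251, followed by a phytochrome A photosensory segment. The annotation tool matches this segment most closely to an oat PHYA entry; the catalogue species field lists human, which does not reflect the phage and plant origins of these parts. A bGH poly(A) signal lies downstream, followed by rabbit β-globin 3' sequence and its poly(A) signal.

Phytochromes switch reversibly between red-absorbing and far-red-absorbing states. Here that switch is presumably used for light-dependent association with a binding partner fused to the complementary C-terminal Cre fragment, which would be supplied from a separate construct not described in this record. Red illumination would then reconstitute active Cre and trigger recombination at loxP sites. The associated work uses such tools to multiplex light-inducible recombinases for control of cell fate, Boolean logic and spatial patterning in mammalian cells.
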