Features (pLannotate 1.2.2; 20 found; start..end, strand, type, name):
    914..1502    +  rep_origin     ori: high-copy-number ColE1/pMB1/pBR322/pUC origin of replication
   1685..1739    +  CDS            lacI (fragment): lac repressor; lacI; The lac repressor binds to the lac operator to inhibit transcription in E. coli. This inhibition can be relieved by adding lactose or isopropyl-β-D-thiogalactopyranoside (IPTG).
   1741..1875    -  polyA_signal   SV40 poly(A) signal: SV40 polyadenylation signal
   1895..2029    -  rep_origin     SV40 ori: SV40 origin of replication
   2033..2055    -  promoter       SV40 promoter (fragment): SV40 enhancer and early promoter
   2062..2101    +  CDS            lacI (fragment): lac repressor; lacI; The lac repressor binds to the lac operator to inhibit transcription in E. coli. This inhibition can be relieved by adding lactose or isopropyl-β-D-thiogalactopyranoside (IPTG).
   2114..2135    +  protein_bind   CAP binding site: CAP binding activates transcription in the presence of cAMP. E. coli catabolite activator protein
   2150..2180    +  promoter       lac promoter: promoter for the E. coli lac operon
   2188..2204    +  protein_bind   lac operator: The lac repressor binds to the lac operator to inhibit transcription in E. coli. This inhibition can be relieved by adding lactose or isopropyl-β-D-thiogalactopyranoside (IPTG). lac repressor encoded by lacI
   2589..2644    -  polyA_signal   β-globin poly(A) signal: rabbit β-globin polyadenylation signal (Gil and Proudfoot, 1987)
   2715..2786    -  CDS            HBB (fragment): HBB_PONPY - Experimental evidence at transcript level: Swiss-Prot protein existence level 2. Involved in oxygen transport from the lung to the various peripheral tissues. From Pongo pygmaeus (Bornean orangutan).
   2924..2945    -  promoter       SV40 promoter (fragment): SV40 enhancer and early promoter
   2949..3173    -  polyA_signal   bGH poly(A) signal: bovine growth hormone polyadenylation signal
   3561..5042    -  CDS            PHYA5: PHYA5_AVESA - Also known as PHY5. Experimental evidence at protein level: Swiss-Prot protein existence level 1. Regulatory photoreceptor which exists in two forms that are reversibly interconvertible by light: the Pr form that absorbs maximally in the red region of the spectrum and the Pfr form that absorbs maximally in the far-red region. Photoconversion of Pr to Pfr induces an array of morphogenic responses, whereas reconversion of Pfr to Pr cancels the induction of those responses. Pfr controls the expression of a number of nuclear genes including those encoding the small subunit of ribulos
   5091..5846    -  CDS            cre (fragment): RECR_BPP1 - Experimental evidence at protein level: Swiss-Prot protein existence level 1. Catalyzes site-specific recombination between two 34-base- pair LOXP sites. Its role is to maintain the phage genome as a monomeric unit-copy plasmid in the lysogenic state. From Escherichia phage P1 (Bacteriophage P1).
   5981..6997    -  intron         chimeric intron: chimera between introns from chicken β-actin and rabbit β-globin
   6998..7274    -  promoter       chicken β-actin promoter: No description available
   7276..7655    -  enhancer       CMV enhancer: human cytomegalovirus immediate early enhancer
   7686..7790    +  promoter       AmpR promoter: bla
   7791..743     +  CDS            AmpR (across the origin): β-lactamase; bla; confers resistance to ampicillin, carbenicillin, and related antibiotics
>Addgene plasmid #233676 | CT617 | addgene full sequence | sequence record 465010 | Addgene NGS Result
CACGAGTGGGTTACATCGAACTGGATCTCAACAGCGGTAAGATCCTTGAGAGTTTTCGCCCCGAAGAACG
TTTTCCAATGATGAGCACTTTTAAAGTTCTGCTATGTGGCGCGGTATTATCCCGTATTGACGCCGGGCAA
GAGCAACTCGGTCGCCGCATACACTATTCTCAGAATGACTTGGTTGAGTACTCACCAGTCACAGAAAAGC
ATCTTACGGATGGCATGACAGTAAGAGAATTATGCAGTGCTGCCATAACCATGAGTGATAACACTGCGGC
CAACTTACTTCTGACAACGATCGGAGGACCGAAGGAGCTAACCGCTTTTTTGCACAACATGGGGGATCAT
GTAACTCGCCTTGATCGTTGGGAACCGGAGCTGAATGAAGCCATACCAAACGACGAGCGTGACACCACGA
TGCCTGTAGCAATGGCAACAACGTTGCGCAAACTATTAACTGGCGAACTACTTACTCTAGCTTCCCGGCA
ACAATTAATAGACTGGATGGAGGCGGATAAAGTTGCAGGACCACTTCTGCGCTCGGCCCTTCCGGCTGGC
TGGTTTATTGCTGATAAATCTGGAGCCGGTGAGCGTGGGTCTCGCGGTATCATTGCAGCACTGGGGCCAG
ATGGTAAGCCCTCCCGTATCGTAGTTATCTACACGACGGGGAGTCAGGCAACTATGGATGAACGAAATAG
ACAGATCGCTGAGATAGGTGCCTCACTGATTAAGCATTGGTAACTGTCAGACCAAGTTTACTCATATATA
CTTTAGATTGATTTAAAACTTCATTTTTAATTTAAAAGGATCTAGGTGAAGATCCTTTTTGATAATCTCA
TGACCAAAATCCCTTAACGTGAGTTTTCGTTCCACTGAGCGTCAGACCCCGTAGAAAAGATCAAAGGATC
TTCTTGAGATCCTTTTTTTCTGCGCGTAATCTGCTGCTTGCAAACAAAAAAACCACCGCTACCAGCGGTG
GTTTGTTTGCCGGATCAAGAGCTACCAACTCTTTTTCCGAAGGTAACTGGCTTCAGCAGAGCGCAGATAC
CAAATACTGTTCTTCTAGTGTAGCCGTAGTTAGGCCACCACTTCAAGAACTCTGTAGCACCGCCTACATA
CCTCGCTCTGCTAATCCTGTTACCAGTGGCTGCTGCCAGTGGCGATAAGTCGTGTCTTACCGGGTTGGAC
TCAAGACGATAGTTACCGGATAAGGCGCAGCGGTCGGGCTGAACGGGGGGTTCGTGCACACAGCCCAGCT
TGGAGCGAACGACCTACACCGAACTGAGATACCTACAGCGTGAGCTATGAGAAAGCGCCACGCTTCCCGA
AGGGAGAAAGGCGGACAGGTATCCGGTAAGCGGCAGGGTCGGAACAGGAGAGCGCACGAGGGAGCTTCCA
GGGGGAAACGCCTGGTATCTTTATAGTCCTGTCGGGTTTCGCCACCTCTGACTTGAGCGTCGATTTTTGT
GATGCTCGTCAGGGGGGCGGAGCCTATGGAAAAACGCCAGCAACGCGGCCTTTTTACGGTTCCTGGCCTT
TTGCTGGCCTTTTGCTCACATGTTCTTTCCTGCGTTATCCCCTGATTCTGTGGATAACCGTATTACCGCC
TTTGAGTGAGCTGATACCGCTCGCCGCAGCCGAACGACCGAGCGCAGCGAGTCAGTGAGCGAGGAAGCGG
AAGAGCGCCCAATACGCAAACCGCCTCTCCCCGCGCGTTGGCCGATTCATTAATGCAGCGGATCCAGACA
TGATAAGATACATTGATGAGTTTGGACAAACCACAACTAGAATGCAGTGAAAAAAATGCTTTATTTGTGA
AATTTGTGATGCTATTGCTTTATTTGTAACCATTATAAGCTGCAATAAACAAGTTAGCTTTTTGCAAAAG
CCTAGGCCTCCAAAAAAGCCTCCTCACTACTTCTGGAATAGCTCAGAGGCCGAGGCGGCCTCGGCCTCTG
CATAAATAAAAAAAATTAGTCAGCCATGGGGCGGAGAATGGGCGGAACTGGGCGGAGTTAGGGGCGGGAC
TATGGTTGCTGACTAATTGAGATGCGGATCCGCTGGCACGACAGGTTTCCCGACTGGAAAGCGGGCAGTG
AGCGCAACGCAATTAATGTGAGTTAGCTCACTCATTAGGCACCCCAGGCTTTACACTTTATGCTTCCGGC
TCGTATGTTGTGTGGAATTGTGAGCGGATAACAATTTCACACAGGAAACAGCTATGACCATGATTACGCC
AAGCTTGGGCTGCAGGTCGAGGGATCTCCATAAGAGAAGAGGGACAGCTATGACTGGGAGTAGTCAGGAG
AGGAGGAAAAATCTGGCTAGTAAAACATGTAAGGAAAATTTTAGGGATGTTAAAGAAAAAAATAACACAA
AACAAAATATAAAAAAAATCTAACCTCAAGTCAAGGCTTTTCTATGGAATAAGGAATGGACAGCAGGGGG
CTGTTTCATATACTGATGACCTCTTTATAGCCAACCTTTGTTCATGGCAGCCAGCATATGGGCATATGTT
GCCAAACTCTAAACCAAATACTCATTCTGATGTTTTAAATGATTTGCCCTCCCATATGTCCTTCCGAGTG
AGAGACACAAAAAATTCCAACACACTATTGCAATGAAAATAAATTTCCTTTATTAGCCAGAAGTCAGATG
CTCAAGGGGCTTCATGATGTCCCCATAATTTTTGGCAGAGGGAAAAAGATCTCAGTGGTATTTGTGAGCC
AGGGCATTGGCCACACCAGCCACCACCTTCTGATAGGCAGCCTGCACCTGAGGAGTGCGCTAGCGGTGGA
AGGGCTCGGAGTTGTGGTAATCTATGTATCCTGGGCGGCCGCGCTTGGATTCTGCGTTTGTTTCCGTCTA
CGAACTCCCAGCGGTACACGCTACAGGGCGCGTGGGGATACCCCCTAGAGCCCCAGCTGGTTCTTTCCGC
CTCAGAAGCCATAGAGCCCACCGCATCCCCAGCATGCCTGCTATTGTCTTCCCAATCCTCCCCCTTGCTG
TCCTGCCCCACCCCACCCCCCAGAATAGAATGACACCTACTCAGACAATGCGATGCAATTTCCTCATTTT
ATTAGGAAAGGACAGTGGGAGTGGCACCTTCCAGGGTCAAGGAAGGCACGGGGGAGGGGCAAACAACAGA
TGGCTGGCAACTAGAAGGCACAGGAATTCTCACACCTTCCGCTTTTTCTTGGGTTGGATTCCATCAATCT
TGAGATCGTTGAGCTTGCTATAGATCACCTTTGTGTTCACGTCGGTGGTCTCGCTGTCCTTAAAGGCGTT
ACGTAAGATGAGCTGTAAAGAGTGGATGGCATCCATTTCGTAGTCCTTCCAAGGTAAGCTTCTGGTCTTC
ACCACCTCCAGAAAAGCCTTGAAGGAGGATCTGGGGTGCATCCTTCTGGCATCGTCCCTATCATCGGGGT
CGTGTTTGGCGCCGCCCCATCTCACTTCGCCGGCGGTATGGGAACGAAACCAGAAAATCATATCTTTGCT
GCTGATACGAACGGCAGCCATTCCGCAGACGCTGTCGCCTAAAGATAAAGCCCTAGGAAAGCCAGCGTCG
TGTAAAGAATCGGTGCTTAAACCGGTGGAATCCATGTGGTACTCACACAGCCAAGAAGCGATTTCTTGTA
AATGGAACTCGCTAGGGGTGGTGCCCAGCTTCCAGATCTTGTCCTTGTATAATAAGGCGGCGCCGTCGCA
CTTGACTAAATCCATAATATTGGGGGACTGGCTCACGATGCCGAGGGGAGCGTCCCTCATGAGCATGTCG
CAGAGGAGTGTCTGGGTACGTAAAATGTTCTTCTCCACCATCTGGTTGTCCAGCTCGACCTCCTTGTTGA
CGTGGATGGCAAACACTTGGGCTAAAAATTCACAAGCATAACGTAAGGGAAAAGGGACAAATCTGGGGGT
GGTGTTGTGGCAGACCACTAAACCCCACAGCCTCTTTCTCTTCTGAGGCTGTGTGGTGGCATCGGGAGCA
TCGCCCTCTCCATCCTCCTCATTCACCACCACGGCCATCACTAAAGAAGCGATGCTGTCCATATTGGCCA
TGTATTGCAGATGACAAGAGTGGGGAGCTCTTAAAGTGCTGCCGCAGAGGGTTAAATCGAAGCTCAGCTT
CTCATCTTGTAAAACCCTAGCGTGCTTGGCGTTGCAGTCCACGATCATTCTCACCTTGTTCTTCATAAAT
AAAAATCTGGCAGCTTGGGGGATGTCTGTGGCGGGATAGTGTAAACCTAAATAGGGTTCTAAACCGGGCT
TGGTCACTTCGCTCACCACCTCGCCGTGGTCGTCCTCGTGGAACTTGTAGGCCATGACACGATCGTAACC
AGTCAGCTCGAAGACTTCTTGCACCATGGTGTCGCACAGCCTCTCCATGCTTCCGCTGGGTAAAGACTGG
AGTCTGGTGATGGCCTTGGCGGCCAGCTTATAGCTCTGTAAAGCTCCGGCGGCTGTCATGGGCACTTCAT
AGGGCTTAACGGGTTCGAAGTCGATGATGATGGATCCGGTCACCCTATGGATAATGGCGTAGAAGGGCTT
GGCGGATGTACGACAATGGACGAGGATAGGGTTCAGTAAAGACACGTCGCCGAAGCCGAGAGCCTTCTGT
AAAGCGGAAGCGCTGGGAGCGGTAAATAAAGATCTGATATCGGTGCCGATGCCCAGAACGGGGTGCTCTC
CCACGCTAGGCACGGCGTGGGAAGCCATTGTGAGCAGTTCGGAGGCGTTCTCGGAGTAGGCGATGACCTT
GAAGGTCTTTTCGTCTAAAGCCAGTAAACATCCAAAGGGCTGGATCAGCTTGCCCTTCTGGATATGATGG
AGGTAGGTTGTGGTGACCTTGTCGCTCCTAGGAGGCTGGTTCTCGACCACGGGACCAGTCACCCTCACGC
TGGTGGAGTAATCAAAGGAGGAGCCGCTCTCCTCGAAATCGGCGTGCAGTTTGGCGTCCACGGTGGTCTG
AGCGATGATACGAGCGGAGTGACGAGATCTACGAGATCCCTCGCTGGACTGTGTGGGACGAGATCCGCTC
ATCTTCTTCTCGGTACCGCTGCCACCACTTGATCCGGAGCCAGACCCTCCGGAAGAAGGGGCAGCCACAC
CATTCTTTCTGACCCGGCAGAACAGGTAGTTGTTGGGGTCATCAGCCACACCAGACACAGAGATCCATCT
CTCCACCAGCTTGGTAACCCCCAGGGACAGGGCCTTCTCCACACCAGCTGTGGACACCAGGGTCTTGGTC
CTGCCAATGTGGATCAGCATTCTCCCACCATCGGTGCGGGAGATGTCCTTCACTCTGATTCTGGCAATTT
CGGCAATGCGCAGCAGGGTGTTGTAGGCAATGCCCAGGAAGGCCAGGTTCCTGATGTCCTGGCATCTGTC
AGAGTTCTCCATCAGGGATCTGACTTGGTCAAAGTCAGTGCGTTCAAAGGCCAGGGCCTGCTTGGCTCTC
TCCCCAGCATCCACATTCTCCTTTCTGATTCTCCTCATCACCAGGGACACAGCATTGGAGTCAGAAGGGC
GAGGCAGGCCAGATCTCCTGTGCAGCATGTTGAGCTGGCCCAGGTGCTGTTGGATGGTCTTCACAGCCAG
GCCTCTGGCTTGCAGGTACAGGAGGTAGTCCCTCACATCCTCAGGTTCAGCAGGGAACCATTTCCTGTTG
TTCAGCTTGCACCAGGCAGCCCAGGATCTGCACACAGACAGGAGCATCTTCCAGGTGTGTTCAGAGAAGG
CCTGCCTGTCCCTGAACATGTCCATCAGGTTCTTCCTGACTTCATCAGAGGTGGCATCCACAGGGAGGGC
AGGCAGGTTTTGGTGCACAGTCAGCAGGTTGGACATGGTGGCGGCACGCGTGCGAGACGAGACGAGACAG
CCTGAGAATGGATGCGAGTAATGGGCGCGCCTTCGCTCGAATTAATCAATTCTTTGCCAAAATGATGAGA
CAGCACAATAACCAGCACGTTGCCCAGGAGCTGTAGGAAAAAGAAGAAGGCATGAACATGGTTAGCAGAG
GCTCTAGAGCCGCCGGTCACACGCCAGAAGCCGAACCCCGCCCTGCCCCGTCCCCCCCGAAGGCAGCCGT
CCCCCCGCGGACAGCCCCGAGGCTGGAGAGGGAGAAGGGGACGGCGGCGCGGCGACGCACGAAGGCCCTC
CCCGCCCATTTCCTTCCTGCCGGCGCCGCACCGCTTCGCCCCGCGCCCGCTAGAGGGGGTGCGGCGGCGC
CTCCCAGATTTCGGCTCCGCACAGATTTGGGACAAAGGAAGTCCCTGCGCCCTCTCGCACGATTACCATA
AAAGGCAATGGCTGCGGCTCGCCGCGCCTCGACAGCCGCCGGCGCTCCGGGGGCCGCCGCGCCCCTCCCC
CGAGCCCTCCCCGGCCCGAGGCGGCCCCGCCCCGCCCGGCACCCCCACCTGCCGCCACCCCCCGCCCGGC
ACGGCGAGCCCCGCGCCACGCCCCGTACGGAGCCCCGCACCCGAAGCCGGGCCGTGCTCAGCAACTCGGG
GAGGGGGGTGCAGGGGGGGTTGCAGCCCGACCGACGCGCCCACACCCCCTGCTCACCCCCCCACGCACAC
ACCCCGCACGCAGCCTTTGTTCCCCTCGCAGCCCCCCCCGCACCGCGGGGCACCGCCCCCGGCCGCGCTC
CCCTCGCGCACACTGCGGAGCGCACAAAGCCCCGCGCCGCGCCCGCAGCGCTCACAGCCGCCGGGCAGCG
CGGAGCCGCACGCGGCGCTCCCCACGCACACACACACGCACGCACCCCCCGAGCCGCTCCCCCCGCACAA
AGGGCCCTCCCGGAGCCCCTCAAGGCTTTCACGCAGCCACAGAAAAGAAACAAGCCGTCATTAAACCAAG
CGCTAATTACAGCCCGGAGGAGAAGGGCCGTCCCGCCCGCTCACCTGTGGGAGTAACGCGGTCAGTCAGA
GCCGGGGCGGGCGGCGCGAGGCGGCGGCGGAGCGGGGCACGGGGCGAAGGCAGCGCGCAGCGACTCCCGC
CCGCCGCGCGCTTCGCTTTTTATAGGGCCGCCGCCGCCGCCGCCTCGCCATAAAAGGAAACTTTCGGAGC
GCGCCGCTCTGATTGGCTGCCGCCGCACCTCTCCGCCTCCCCCCGCCCCCCCCCTCGCCCCCCCCCGCCC
CGCCCGGCGCGCGCCCCCCCCCCCCCCCGCCCCCATCGCTGCACAAAATAATTAAAAAATAAATAAATAC
AAAATTGGGGGTGGGGAGGGGGGGGAGATGGGGAGAGTGAAGCAGAACGTGGGGCTCACCTCGACCATGG
TAATAGCGATGACTAATACGTAGATGTACTGCCAAGTAGGAAAGTCCCATAAGGTCATGTACTGGGCATA
ATGCCAGGCGGGCCATTTACCGTCATTGACGTCAATAGGGGGCGTACTTGGCATATGATACACTTGATGT
ACTGCCAAGTGGGCAGTTTACCGTAAATACTCCACCCATTGACGTCAATGGAAAGTCCCTATTGGCGTTA
CTATGGGAACATACGTCATTATTGACGTCAATGGGCGGGGGTCGTTGGGCGGTCAGCCAGGCGGGCCATT
TACCGTAAGTTATGTAACGCGGAACTCCATATATGGGCTATGAACTAATGACCCCGTAATTGATTACTAT
TAATAACTAGTCAATAATCAATGTCGACCCAGGTGGCACTTTTCGGGGAAATGTGCGCGGAACCCCTATT
TGTTTATTTTTCTAAATACATTCAAATATGTATCCGCTCATGAGACAATAACCCTGATAAATGCTTCAAT
AATATTGAAAAAGGAAGAGTATGAGTATTCAACATTTCCGTGTCGCCCTTATTCCCTTTTTTGCGGCATT
TTGCCTTCCTGTTTTTGCTCACCCAGAAACGCTGGTGAAAGTAAAAGATGCTGAAGATCAGTTGGGTG
